>Addgene plasmid #123889 | MTK8a_005 | addgene full sequence | sequence record 271924 | Addgene NGS Result
TATTCATTCGTGATTGCGCCTGAGCGAGGCGAAATACGCGATCGCTGTTAAAAGGACAATTACAAACAGG
AATCGAATGCAACCGGCGCAGGAACACTGCCAGCGCATCAACAATATTTTCACCTGAATCAGGATATTCT
TCTAATACCTGGAATGCTGTTTTCCCGGGGATCGCAGTGGTGAGTAACCATGCATCATCAGGAGTACGGA
TAAAATGCTTGATGGTCGGAAGAGGCATAAATTCCGTCAGCCAGTTTAGTCTGACCATCTCATCTGTAAC
ATCATTGGCAACGCTACCTTTGCCATGTTTCAGAAACAACTCTGGCGCATCGGGCTTCCCATACAATCGA
TAGATTGTCGCACCTGATTGCCCGACATTATCGCGAGCCCATTTATACCCATATAAATCAGCATCCATGT
TGGAATTTAATCGCGGCCTGGAGCAAGACGTTTCCCGTTGAATATGGCTCATAACACCCCTTGTATTACT
GTTTATGTAAGCAGACAGTTTTATTGTTCATGATGATATATTTTTATCTTGTGCAATGTAACATCAGAGA
TTTTGAGACACAACGTGGCTTTGTTGAATAAATCGAACTTTTGCTGAGTTGAAGGATCAGTCATGACCAA
AATCCCTTAACGTGAGTTTTCGTTCCACTGAGCGTCAGACCCCGTAGAAAAGATCAAAGGATCTTCTTGA
GATCCTTTTTTTCTGCGCGTAATCTGCTGCTTGCAAACAAAAAAACCACCGCTACCAGCGGTGGTTTGTT
TGCCGGATCAAGAGCTACCAACTCTTTTTCCGAAGGTAACTGGCTTCAGCAGAGCGCAGATACCAAATAC
TGTTCTTCTAGTGTAGCCGTAGTTAGGCCACCACTTCAAGAACTCTGTAGCACCGCCTACATACCTCGCT
CTGCTAATCCTGTTACCAGTGGCTGCTGCCAGTGGCGATAAGTCGTGTCTTACCGGGTTGGACTCAAGAC
GATAGTTACCGGATAAGGCGCAGCGGTCGGGCTGAACGGGGGGTTCGTGCACACAGCCCAGCTTGGAGCG
AACGACCTACACCGAACTGAGATACCTACAGCGTGAGCTATGAGAAAGCGCCACGCTTCCCGAAGGGAGA
AAGGCGGACAGGTATCCGGTAAGCGGCAGGGTCGGAACAGGAGAGCGCACGAGGGAGCTTCCAGGGGGAA
ACGCCTGGTATCTTTATAGTCCTGTCGGGTTTCGCCACCTCTGACTTGAGCGTCGATTTTTGTGATGCTC
GTCAGGGGGGCGGAGCCTATGGAAAAACGCCAGCAACGCGGCCTTTTTACGGTTCCTGGCCTTTTGCTGG
CCTTTTGCTCACATGTTCTTTCCTGCGTTATCCCCTGATTCTGTGGATAACCGTGCGGCCGCCAATTGAG
ACCAGTCCCTATCAGTGATAGAGATTGACATCCCTATCAGTGATAGAGATACTGAGCACGGATCTGAAAG
AGGAGAAAGGATCTATGGCGAGTAGCGAAGACGTTATCAAAGAGTTCATGCGTTTCAAAGTTCGTATGGA
AGGTTCCGTTAACGGTCACGAGTTCGAAATCGAAGGTGAAGGTGAAGGTCGTCCGTACGAAGGTACTCAG
ACCGCTAAACTGAAAGTTACCAAAGGTGGTCCGCTGCCGTTCGCTTGGGACATCCTGTCCCCGCAGTTCC
AGTACGGTTCCAAAGCTTACGTTAAACACCCGGCTGACATCCCGGACTACCTGAAACTGTCCTTCCCGGA
AGGTTTCAAATGGGAACGTGTTATGAACTTCGAAGACGGTGGTGTTGTTACCGTTACCCAGGACTCCTCC
CTGCAAGACGGTGAGTTCATCTACAAAGTTAAACTGCGTGGTACTAACTTCCCGTCCGACGGTCCGGTTA
TGCAGAAAAAAACCATGGGTTGGGAAGCTTCCACCGAACGTATGTACCCGGAAGACGGTGCTCTGAAAGG
TGAAATCAAAATGCGTCTGAAACTGAAAGACGGTGGTCACTACGACGCTGAAGTTAAAACCACCTACATG
GCTAAAAAACCGGTTCAGCTGCCGGGTGCTTACAAAACCGACATCAAACTGGACATCACCTCCCACAACG
AAGACTACACCATCGTTGAACAGTACGAACGTGCTGAAGGTCGTCACTCCACCGGTGCTTAATAAGGATC
TCCAGGCATCAAATAAAACGAAAGGCTCAGTCGAAAGACTGGGCCTTTCGTTTTATCTGTTGTTTGTCGG
TGAACGCTCTCTACTAGAGTCACACTGGCTCACCTTCGGGTGGGCCTTTCTGCGTTTATAAGTCGGTCTC
ACCGAGCGGCCGC
[124 nt withheld, positions 2324-2447]
C
[91 nt withheld, positions 2449-2539]
A
[49 nt withheld, positions 2541-2589]
CCTTTGACGTTGGAGTCCACGTTCTTT
[37 nt withheld, positions 2617-2653]
ACCCTATCTCGGTCTATTCTTTTGATTTATAAGGGATTTTGCCGATTTCGGCCTATTGGTTAAAAAATGA
GCTGATTTAACAAAAATTTAACGCGAATTTTAACAAAATATTAACGCTTACGTGTTACAACCAATTAACC
AATTCTGATTAGAAAAACTCATCGAGCATCAAATGAAACTGCAATTTATTCATATCAGGATTATCAATAC
CATATTTTTGAAAAAGCCGTTTCTGTAATGAAGGAGAAAACTCACCGAGGCAGTTCCATAGGATGGCAAG
ATCCTGGTATCGGTCTGCGATTCCGACTCGTCCAACATCAATACAACCTATTAATTTCCCCTCGTCAAAA
ATAAGGTTATCAAGTGAGAAATCACCATGAGTGACGACTGAATCCGGTGAGAATGGCAAAAGCTTATGCA
TTTCTTTCCAGACTTGTTCAACAGGCCAGCCATTACGCTCGTCATCAAAATCACTCGCATCAACCAAACC
GT
Features (pLannotate 1.2.2; 7 found; start..end, strand, type, name):
    697..1285    +  rep_origin     ori: high-copy-number ColE1/pMB1/pBR322/pUC origin of replication
   1406..1459    +  promoter       PLtetO-1 promoter (fragment): modified phage lambda PL promoter with tet operator sites (Lutz and Bujard, 1997)
   1485..2159    +  CDS            mRFP1: mRFP1 is a basic (constitutively fluorescent) red fluorescent protein published in 2002, derived from Discosoma sp.. It is reported to be a somewhat slowly-maturing monomer with low acid sensitivity.
   2180..2251    +  terminator     rrnB T1 terminator: transcription terminator T1 from the E. coli rrnB gene
   2267..2294    +  terminator     T7Te terminator: phage T7 early transcription terminator
   2324..2752    +  rep_origin     f1 ori (sequence partly withheld): f1 bacteriophage origin of replication; arrow indicates direction of (+) strand synthesis
   2802..472     -  CDS            KanR (across the origin): aminoglycoside phosphotransferase; aph(3')-Ia; confers resistance to kanamycin in bacteria or G418 (Geneticin®) in eukaryotes
