[The description below was written by a language model from this plasmid's Addgene catalogue record and pLannotate feature annotations shown in this document.]
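Description:
MTK8a_005 is a part plasmid from the Mammalian Toolkit (MTK), a modular hierarchical cloning system for assembling genetic circuits for mammalian cells. It supplies the "F1-KanR-ColE1" module as a type 8a part, the position in the MTK scheme reserved for bacterial resistance cassettes. Although the catalogue lists it as a mammalian expression vector built on the MTK0_027 backbone, nothing in the 3,145-nt sequenced plasmid is annotated as a mammalian promoter, coding sequence or polyadenylation signal. Its role is to donate the bacterial maintenance portion of vectors assembled from other toolkit parts. The cloning sites are recorded as unknown.

The feature table shows a high-copy ColE1/pUC-type origin for replication in E. coli and an f1 bacteriophage origin, which permits single-stranded DNA production when helper phage is supplied. It also shows a kanamycin resistance gene, aph(3')-Ia, which lies on the reverse strand and spans the numbering origin of the circular record. Selection is with kanamycin, matching the stated resistance.

Between the two origins sits a bacterial red fluorescent reporter unit. It consists of a fragment of the PLtetO-1 promoter (a lambda PL derivative carrying tet operator sites) driving mRFP1, followed by the rrnB T1 and T7Te transcription terminators. The record does not explain the purpose of this cassette. In toolkits of this kind, such a unit commonly acts as a visual dropout marker that is replaced during assembly, so that correct clones appear as non-red colonies. That reading is an inference rather than something the record states.

The construct is typically used as one of several parts combined to build kanamycin-selectable MTK vectors.
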