Addgene plasmid #123889: MTK8a_005
Purpose: Encodes the F1 Kanamycin resistance cassette as a type 8a part to be used in the MTK system
Depositing lab: Hana El-Samad. Depositing organization: University of California, San Francisco (UCSF). Publication: A Toolkit for Rapid Modular Construction of Biological Circuits in Mammalian Cells. Fonseca JP, Bonny AR, Kumar GR, Ng AH, Town J, Wu QC, Aslankoohi E, Chen SY, Dods G, Harrigan P, Osimiri LC, Kistler AL, El-Samad H. ACS Synth Biol. 2019 Nov 15;8(11):2593-2606. doi: 10.1021/acssynbio.9b00322. Epub 2019 Nov 5. PubMed 31686495.
Backbone
  Vector backbone: MTK0_027
  Vector type: Mammalian Expression
Growth in bacteria
  Bacterial resistance: Kanamycin, 50 μg/mL
  Growth temperature: 37°C
  Growth strain: DH5alpha
  Copy number: Unknown
Gene/Insert
  Gene/Insert name: F1-KanR-ColE1
  Species: Synthetic
  Cloning method: Restriction Enzyme; 5′ cloning site unknown (unknown if destroyed); 3′ cloning site unknown (unknown if destroyed)
Terms and licenses: Academic/Nonprofit Terms; Industry Terms: Not Available to Industry
Depositor comments: Type 8a parts are bacterial resistance cassettes in the MTK Please visit https://www.biorxiv.org/content/10.1101/506188v2 for BioRxiv preprint
How to cite: MTK8a_005 was a gift from Hana El-Samad (Addgene plasmid # 123889 ; http://n2t.net/addgene:123889 ; RRID:Addgene_123889)
